>Addgene plasmid #246221 | Piggybac-omp25-GFP | addgene full sequence | sequence record 487556 | Addgene NGS Result
ACTCTTCCTTTTTCAATATTATTGAAGCATTTATCAGGGTTATTGTCTCATGAGCGGATACATATTTGAA
TGTATTTAGAAAAATAAACAAATAGGGGTTCCGCGCACATTTCCCCGAAAAGTGCCACCTGACGTCTAAG
AAACCATTATTATCATGACATTAACCTATAAAAATAGGCGTATCACGAGGCCCTTTCGTCTCGCGCGTTT
CGGTGATGACGGTGAAAACCTCTGACACATGCAGCTCCCGGAGACGGTCACAGCTTGTCTGTAAGCGGAT
GCCGGGAGCAGACAAGCCCGTCAGGGCGCGTCAGCGGGTGTTGGCGGGTGTCGGGGCTGGCTTAACTATG
CGGCATCAGAGCAGATTGTACTGAGAGTGCACCATATGGACATATTGTCGTTAGAACGCGGCTACAATTA
ATACATAACCTTATGTATCATACACATACGATTTAGGTGACACTATAGAACTCGACCTCGAGGCTGGCAC
GACAGGTTTCCCGACTGGAAAGCGGGCAGTGAGCGCAACGCAATTAATGTGAGTTAGCTCACTCATTAGG
CACCCCAGGCTTTACACTTTATGCTTCCGGCTCGTATGTTGTGTGGAATTGTGAGCGGATAACAATTTCA
CACAGGAAACAGCTATGACCATGATTACGCCAAGCTCGAAATTAACCCTCACTAAAGGGAACAAAAGCTG
GAGCTCGTCTTTGATCAAAACGCAAATCGACGAAAATGTGTCGGACAATATCAAGTCGATGAGCGAAAAA
CTAAAAAGGCTAGAATACGACAATCTCACAGACAGCGTTGAGATATACGGTATTCACGACAGCAGGCTGA
ATAATAAAAAAATTAGAAACTATTATTTAACCCTAGAAAGATAATCATATTGTGACGTACGTTAAAGATA
ATCATGCGTAAAATTGACGCATGTGTTTTATCGATCTGTATATCGAGGTTTATTTATTAATTTGAATAGA
TATTAAGTTTTATTATATTTACACTTACATACTAATAATAAATTCAACAAACAATTTATTTATGTTTATT
TATTTATTAAAAAAAAACAAAAACTCAAAATTTCTTCTATAAAGTAACAAAACTTTTAAACATTCTCTCT
TTTACAAAAATAAACTTATTTTGTACTTTAAAAACAGTCATGTTGTATTATAAAATAAGTAATTAGCTTA
ACTTATACATAATAGAAACAAATTATACTTATTAGACATTGATTATTGACTAGTTATTAATAGTAATCAA
TTACGGGGTCATTAGTTCATAGCCCATATATGGAGTTCCGCGTTACATAACTTACGGTAAATGGCCCGCC
TGGCTGACCGCCCAACGACCCCCGCCCATTGACGTCAATAATGACGTATGTTCCCATAGTAACGCCAATA
GGGACTTTCCATTGACGTCAATGGGTGGAGTATTTACGGTAAACTGCCCACTTGGCAGTACATCAAGTGT
ATCATATGCCAAGTACGCCCCCTATTGACGTCAATGACGGTAAATGGCCCGCCTGGCATTATGCCCAGTA
CATGACCTTATGGGACTTTCCTACTTGGCAGTACATCTACGTATTAGTCATCGCTATTACCATGGTCGAG
GTGAGCCCCACGTTCTGCTTCACTCTCCCCATCTCCCCCCCCTCCCCACCCCCAATTTTGTATTTATTTA
TTTTTTAATTATTTTGTGCAGCGATGGGGGCGGGGGGGGGGGGGGGGGGGCGCCAGGGGGGGGGGGGGGG
GGGGGGGGGGGGGGGGGGGGGGGGGGGGGGGGGGGGGGGGGGGGCGCCCCGGGGGGGGGGGGGCGCGGGG
GGTCCTTTTTTGCGGGGGGGGGGGGGGGGGGGGCGCCCTAAAAAAAGCGGGGGGCGGGGGGGGGGAGTCG
CTGCGCGCTGCCTTCGCCCCGTGCCCCGCTCCGCCGCCGCCTCGCGCCGCCCGCCCCGGCTCTGACTGAC
CGCGTTACTCCCACAGGTGAGCGGGCGGGACGGCCCTTCTCCTCCGGGCTGTAATTAGCGCTTGGTTTAA
TGACGGCTTGTTTCTTTTCTGTGGCTGCGTGAAAGCCTTGAGGGGCTCCGGGAGGGCCCTTTGTGCGGGG
GGAGCGGCTCGGGGGGTGCGTGCGTGTGTGTGTGCGTGGGGAGCGCCGCGTGCGGCTCCGCGCTGCCCGG
CGGCTGTGAGCGCTGCGGGCGCGGCGCGGGGCTTTGTGCGCTCCGCAGTGTGCGCGAGGGGAGCGCGGCC
GGGGGCGGTGCCCCGCGGTGCGGGGGGGGCTGCGAGGGGAACAAAGGCTGCGTGCGGGGTGTGTGCGTGG
GGGGGTGAGCAGGGGGTGTGGGCGCGTCGGTCGGGCTGCAACCCCCCCTGCACCCCCCTCCCCGAGTTGC
TGAGCACGGCCCGGCTTCGGGTGCGGGGCTCCGTACGGGGCGTGGCGCGGGGCTCGCCGTGCCGGGCGGG
GGGTGGCGGCAGGTGGGGGTGCCGGGCGGGGCGGGGCCGCCTCGGGCCGGGGAGGGCTCGGGGGAGGGGC
GCGGCGGCCCCCGGAGCGCCGGCGGCTGTCGAGGCGCGGCGAGCCGCAGCCATTGCCTTTTATGGTAATC
GTGCGAGAGGGCGCAGGGACTTCCTTTGTCCCAAATCTGTGCGGAGCCGAAATCTGGGAGGCGCCGCCGC
ACCCCCTCTAGCGGGCGCGGGGCGAAGCGGTGCGGCGCCGGCAGGAAGGAAATGGGCGGGGAGGGCCTTC
GTGCGTCGCCGCGCCGCCGTCCCCTTCTCCCTCTCCAGCCTCGGGGCTGTCCGCGGGGGGACGGCTGCCT
TCGGGGGGGACGGGGCAGGGCGGGGTTCGGCTTCTGGCGTGTGACCGGCGGCTCTAGAGCCTCTGCTAAC
CATGTTCATGCCTTCTTCTTTTTCCTACAGCTCCTGGGCAACGTGCTGGTTATTGTGCTGTCTCATCATT
TTGGCAAAGAATTCATGGATTACAAAGACGATGACGATAAGGGTGGTGGTGGTTCTATGGTGAGCAAGGG
CGAGGAGCTGTTCACCGGGGTGGTGCCCATCCTGGTCGAGCTGGACGGCGACGTAAACGGCCACAAGTTC
AGCGTGTCCGGCGAGGGCGAGGGCGATGCCACCTACGGCAAGCTGACCCTGAAGTTCATCTGCACCACCG
GCAAGCTGCCCGTGCCCTGGCCCACCCTCGTGACCACCCTGACCTACGGCGTGCAGTGCTTCAGCCGCTA
CCCCGACCACATGAAGCAGCACGACTTCTTCAAGTCCGCCATGCCCGAAGGCTACGTCCAGGAGCGCACC
ATCTTCTTCAAGGACGACGGCAACTACAAGACCCGCGCCGAGGTGAAGTTCGAGGGCGACACCCTGGTGA
ACCGCATCGAGCTGAAGGGCATCGACTTCAAGGAGGACGGCAACATCCTGGGGCACAAGCTGGAGTACAA
CTACAACAGCCACAACGTCTATATCATGGCCGACAAGCAGAAGAACGGCATCAAGGTGAACTTCAAGATC
CGCCACAACATCGAGGACGGCAGCGTGCAGCTCGCCGACCACTACCAGCAGAACACCCCCATCGGCGACG
GCCCCGTGCTGCTGCCCGACAACCACTACCTGAGCACCCAGTCCGCCCTGAGCAAAGACCCCAACGAGAA
GCGCGATCACATGGTCCTGCTGGAGTTCGTGACCGCCGCCGGGATCACTCTCGGCATGGACGAGCTGTAC
AAGGGTGGTGGTGGTTCTATGAACGGAAGAGTGGATTATTTGGTCACTGAGGAAGAGATCAATCTTACCA
GAGGGCCCTCAGGGCTGGGCTTCAACATCGTCGGTGGGACAGATCAGCAGTATGTCTCCAACGACAGTGG
CATCTACGTCAGCCGCATCAAAGAAAATGGGGCTGCGGCCCTGGATGGGCGGCTCCAGGAGGGTGATAAG
ATCCTTTCGGTAAATGGCCAAGACCTAAAGAACCTGCTGCACCAGGATGCTGTAGACCTCTTTCGTAATG
CAGGCTATGCTGTGTCTCTGAGAGTGCAGCACAGGTTACAGGTGCAGAATGGACCTATAGGACATCGAGG
TGAAGGGGACCCAAGTGGTATTCCCATATTTATGGTGCTGGTGCCAGTGTTTGCCCTCACCATGGTAGCA
GCCTGGGCTTTCATGAGATACCGGCAACAACTTTGAGGATCCGCCCCTCTCCCTCCCCCCCCCCTAACGT
TACTGGCCGAAGCCGCTTGGAATAAGGCCGGTGTGCGTTTGTCTATATGTTATTTTCCACCATATTGCCG
TCTTTTGGCAATGTGAGGGCCCGGAAACCTGGCCCTGTCTTCTTGACGAGCATTCCTAGGGGTCTTTCCC
CTCTCGCCAAAGGAATGCAAGGTCTGTTGAATGTCGTGAAGGAAGCAGTTCCTCTGGAAGCTTCTTGAAG
ACAAACAACGTCTGTAGCGACCCTTTGCAGGCAGCGGAACCCCCCACCTGGCGACAGGTGCCTCTGCGGC
CAAAAGCCACGTGTATAAGATACACCTGCAAAGGCGGCACAACCCCAGTGCCACGTTGTGAGTTGGATAG
TTGTGGAAAGAGTCAAATGGCTCTCCTCAAGCGTATTCAACAAGGGGCTGAAGGATGCCCAGAAGGTACC
CCATTGTATGGGATCTGATCTGGGGCCTCGGTGCACATGCTTTACATGTGTTTAGTCGAGGTTAAAAAAA
CGTCTAGGCCCCCCGAACCACGGGGACGTGGTTTTCCTTTGAAAAACACGATGATAATATGGCCACAACC
ATGGGAATGACCGAGTACAAGCCCACGGTGCGCCTCGCCACCCGCGACGACGTCCCCAGGGCCGTACGCA
CCCTCGCCGCCGCGTTCGCCGACTACCCCGCCACGCGCCACACCGTCGATCCGGACCGCCACATCGAGCG
GGTCACCGAGCTGCAAGAACTCTTCCTCACGCGCGTCGGGCTCGACATCGGCAAGGTGTGGGTCGCGGAC
GACGGCGCCGCGGTGGCGGTCTGGACCACGCCGGAGAGCGTCGAAGCGGGGGCGGTGTTCGCCGAGATCG
GCCCGCGCATGGCCGAGTTGAGCGGTTCCCGGCTGGCCGCGCAGCAACAGATGGAAGGCCTCCTGGCGCC
GCACCGGCCCAAGGAGCCCGCGTGGTTCCTGGCCACCGTCGGCGTCTCGCCCGACCACCAGGGCAAGGGT
CTGGGCAGCGCCGTCGTGCTCCCCGGAGTGGAGGCGGCCGAGCGCGCCGGGGTGCCCGCCTTCCTGGAGA
CCTCCGCGCCCCGCAACCTCCCCTTCTACGAGCGGCTCGGCTTCACCGTCACCGCCGACGTCGAGGTGCC
CGAAGGACCGCGCACCTGGTGCATGACCCGCAAGCCCGGTGCCTGAGCGGGACTCTGGGGTTCGAAATGA
CCGACCAAGCGACGCCCAACCTGCCATCACGAGATTTCGATTCCACCGCCGCCTTCTATGAAAGGTTGGG
CTTCGGAATCGTTTTCCGGGACGCCGGCTGGATGATCCTCCAGCGCGGGGATCTCATGCTGGAGTTCTTC
GCCCACCCTAGGGGGAGGCTAACTGAAACACGGAAGGAGACAATACCGGAAGGAACCCGCGCTATGACGG
CAATAAAAAGACAGAATAAAACGCACGGTGTTGGGTCGTTTGTTCGGCGCGCCATCGAAGCAGCTCCAGC
CTACACAATCGCTCAAGACGTGTAATGCTTTTATTATATATTAGTCACGATATCTATAACAAGAAAATAT
ATATATAATAAGTTATCACGTAAGTAGAACATGAAATAACAATATAATTATCGTATGAGTTAAATCTTAA
AAGTCACGTAAAAGATAATCATGCGTCATTTTGACTCACGCGGTCGTTATAGTTCAAAATCAGTGACACT
TACCGCATTGACAAGCACGCCTCACGGGAGCTCCAAGCGGCGACTGAGATGTCCTAAATGCACAGCGACG
GATTCGCGCTATTTAGAAAGAGAGAGCAATATTTCAAGAATGCATGCGTCAATTTTACGCAGACTATCTT
TCTAGGGTTAAAAAAGATTTGCGCTTTACTCGACCTAAACTTTAAACACGTCATAGAATCTTCGTTTGAC
AAAAACCAAATTGTGGGGTACCGAGCTCGTCGACATCGATGATATCAGATCTGCCGGTCTCCCTATAGTG
AGTCGTATTAATTTCGATAAGCCAGGTTAACCTGCATTAATGAATCGGCCAACGCGCGGGGAGAGGCGGT
TTGCGTATTGGGCGCTCTTCCGCTTCCTCGCTCACTGACTCGCTGCGCTCGGTCGTTCGGCTGCGGCGAG
CGGTATCAGCTCACTCAAAGGCGGTAATACGGTTATCCACAGAATCAGGGGATAACGCAGGAAAGAACAT
GTGAGCAAAAGGCCAGCAAAAGGCCAGGAACCGTAAAAAGGCCGCGTTGCTGGCGTTTTTCCATAGGCTC
CGCCCCCCTGACGAGCATCACAAAAATCGACGCTCAAGTCAGAGGTGGCGAAACCCGACAGGACTATAAA
GATACCAGGCGTTTCCCCCTGGAAGCTCCCTCGTGCGCTCTCCTGTTCCGACCCTGCCGCTTACCGGATA
CCTGTCCGCCTTTCTCCCTTCGGGAAGCGTGGCGCTTTCTCATAGCTCACGCTGTAGGTATCTCAGTTCG
GTGTAGGTCGTTCGCTCCAAGCTGGGCTGTGTGCACGAACCCCCCGTTCAGCCCGACCGCTGCGCCTTAT
CCGGTAACTATCGTCTTGAGTCCAACCCGGTAAGACACGACTTATCGCCACTGGCAGCAGCCACTGGTAA
CAGGATTAGCAGAGCGAGGTATGTAGGCGGTGCTACAGAGTTCTTGAAGTGGTGGCCTAACTACGGCTAC
ACTAGAAGAACAGTATTTGGTATCTGCGCTCTGCTGAAGCCAGTTACCTTCGGAAAAAGAGTTGGTAGCT
CTTGATCCGGCAAACAAACCACCGCTGGTAGCGGTGGTTTTTTTGTTTGCAAGCAGCAGATTACGCGCAG
AAAAAAAGGATCTCAAGAAGATCCTTTGATCTTTTCTACGGGGTCTGACGCTCAGTGGAACGAAAACTCA
CGTTAAGGGATTTTGGTCATGAGATTATCAAAAAGGATCTTCACCTAGATCCTTTTAAATTAAAAATGAA
GTTTTAAATCAATCTAAAGTATATATGAGTAAACTTGGTCTGACAGTTACCAATGCTTAATCAGTGAGGC
ACCTATCTCAGCGATCTGTCTATTTCGTTCATCCATAGTTGCCTGACTCCCCGTCGTGTAGATAACTACG
ATACGGGAGGGCTTACCATCTGGCCCCAGTGCTGCAATGATACCGCGAGACCCACGCTCACCGGCTCCAG
ATTTATCAGCAATAAACCAGCCAGCCGGAAGGGCCGAGCGCAGAAGTGGTCCTGCAACTTTATCCGCCTC
CATCCAGTCTATTAATTGTTGCCGGGAAGCTAGAGTAAGTAGTTCGCCAGTTAATAGTTTGCGCAACGTT
GTTGCCATTGCTACAGGCATCGTGGTGTCACGCTCGTCGTTTGGTATGGCTTCATTCAGCTCCGGTTCCC
AACGATCAAGGCGAGTTACATGATCCCCCATGTTGTGCAAAAAAGCGGTTAGCTCCTTCGGTCCTCCGAT
CGTTGTCAGAAGTAAGTTGGCCGCAGTGTTATCACTCATGGTTATGGCAGCACTGCATAATTCTCTTACT
GTCATGCCATCCGTAAGATGCTTTTCTGTGACTGGTGAGTACTCAACCAAGTCATTCTGAGAATAGTGTA
TGCGGCGACCGAGTTGCTCTTGCCCGGCGTCAATACGGGATAATACCGCGCCACATAGCAGAACTTTAAA
AGTGCTCATCATTGGAAAACGTTCTTCGGGGCGAAAACTCTCAAGGATCTTACCGCTGTTGAGATCCAGT
TCGATGTAACCCACTCGTGCACCCAACTGATCTTCAGCATCTTTTACTTTCACCAGCGTTTCTGGGTGAG
CAAAAACAGGAAGGCAAAATGCCGCAAAAAAGGGAATAAGGGCGACACGGAAATGTTGAATACTCAT
Features (pLannotate 1.2.2; 28 found; start..end, strand, type, name):
      1..105     -  promoter       AmpR promoter: bla
    200..235     +  CDS            rop (fragment): Rop protein, which maintains plasmids at low copy number; rop
    337..388     +  misc_feature   bom (fragment): basis of mobility region from pBR322
    451..469     +  promoter       SP6 promoter: promoter for bacteriophage SP6 RNA polymerase
    483..522     +  CDS            lacI (fragment): lac repressor; lacI; The lac repressor binds to the lac operator to inhibit transcription in E. coli. This inhibition can be relieved by adding lactose or isopropyl-β-D-thiogalactopyranoside (IPTG).
    535..556     +  protein_bind   CAP binding site: CAP binding activates transcription in the presence of cAMP. E. coli catabolite activator protein
    571..601     +  promoter       lac promoter: promoter for the E. coli lac operon
    609..625     +  protein_bind   lac operator: The lac repressor binds to the lac operator to inhibit transcription in E. coli. This inhibition can be relieved by adding lactose or isopropyl-β-D-thiogalactopyranoside (IPTG). lac repressor encoded by lacI
    670..688     +  promoter       T3 promoter: promoter for bacteriophage T3 RNA polymerase
    690..869     +  CDS            FP (fragment): FP25_NPVAC - Experimental evidence at protein level: Swiss-Prot protein existence level 1. From Autographa californica nuclear polyhedrosis virus (AcMNPV).
   1225..1604    +  enhancer       CMV enhancer: human cytomegalovirus immediate early enhancer
   1606..1749    +  promoter       chicken β-actin promoter (fragment): contains a 21-bp deletion relative to the standard chicken β-actin promoter
   1760..1781    +  promoter       chicken β-actin promoter (fragment): No description available
   1801..1817    +  promoter       chicken β-actin promoter (fragment): No description available
   1834..1855    +  promoter       chicken β-actin promoter (fragment): contains a 21-bp deletion relative to the standard chicken β-actin promoter
   1884..2900    +  intron         chimeric intron: chimera between introns from chicken β-actin and rabbit β-globin
   2898..2954    +  CDS            HBB (fragment): HBB_LEPEU - Experimental evidence at protein level: Swiss-Prot protein existence level 1. Involved in oxygen transport from the lung to the various peripheral tissues. From Lepus europaeus (European hare).
   2997..3713    +  CDS            EGFP: EGFP is a basic (constitutively fluorescent) green fluorescent protein published in 1996, derived from Aequorea victoria. It is reported to be a rapidly-maturing weak dimer with moderate acid sensitivity.
   3729..4163    +  CDS            SYNJ2BP: SYJ2B_HUMAN - Also known as OMP25 From Homo sapiens (Human).
   4285..4747    +  misc_feature   IRES: internal ribosome entry site (IRES) of the encephalomyocarditis virus (EMCV)
   4767..5366    +  CDS            PuroR: puromycin N-acetyltransferase; pac from Streptomyces alboniger; confers resistance to puromycin
   5387..5539    +  CDS            ble (fragment): BLE_KLEPN - Experimental evidence at protein level: Swiss-Prot protein existence level 1. Binding protein with a strong affinity to the bleomycin family of antibiotics. Binds to CL990; an antimitotic-antibiotic compound. From Klebsiella pneumoniae.
   5598..5645    +  polyA_signal   HSV TK poly(A) signal: herpes simplex virus thymidine kinase polyadenylation signal (Cole and Stacy, 1985)
   6028..6105    +  CDS            FP (fragment): FP25_NPVAC - Experimental evidence at protein level: Swiss-Prot protein existence level 1. From Autographa californica nuclear polyhedrosis virus (AcMNPV).
   6152..6170    -  promoter       T7 promoter: promoter for bacteriophage T7 RNA polymerase
   6192..6245    -  CDS            lacI (fragment): lac repressor; lacI; The lac repressor binds to the lac operator to inhibit transcription in E. coli. This inhibition can be relieved by adding lactose or isopropyl-β-D-thiogalactopyranoside (IPTG).
   6428..7016    -  rep_origin     ori: high-copy-number ColE1/pMB1/pBR322/pUC origin of replication
   7187..8047    -  CDS            AmpR: β-lactamase; bla; confers resistance to ampicillin, carbenicillin, and related antibiotics
