[The description below was written by a language model from this plasmid's Addgene catalogue record and pLannotate feature annotations shown in this document.]
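Description:
Piggybac-omp25-GFP is an 8,047 nt mammalian expression plasmid built on a piggyBac transposon backbone. It is propagated in E. coli through a high-copy ColE1/pUC-type origin and selected with ampicillin via the β-lactamase gene. The annotation does not label transposon terminal repeats as such. However, two short fragments matched to the baculovirus FP25 locus flank the expression cassette, and these probably correspond to the piggyBac ends and adjoining sequence. On that reading, everything between them could be mobilised into a host genome when a piggyBac transposase is supplied in trans. No transposase is encoded on this plasmid.

The payload is driven by a CAG-type promoter, made up of the CMV immediate-early enhancer, the chicken β-actin promoter and a chimeric β-actin/β-globin intron, which gives strong constitutive expression in many mammalian cell types. Downstream lies an EGFP coding sequence, followed closely by human SYNJ2BP (OMP25), a tail-anchored protein of the mitochondrial outer membrane. The catalogue entry describes GFP as a C-terminal tag, but the feature table places EGFP upstream of SYNJ2BP, which implies an N-terminal GFP fusion. That order would leave the C-terminal membrane anchor free. An EMCV IRES then links the fusion to a puromycin N-acetyltransferase gene on the same transcript, so puromycin selection enriches for cells expressing the fusion. A short fragment of a bleomycin-resistance gene and an HSV TK polyadenylation signal follow.

The stated purpose is simply expression of OMP25-GFP. The design suits stable, puromycin-selected mammalian cell lines with a fluorescent label on the mitochondrial outer membrane, although the record gives no specific application.
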