Addgene plasmid #246221: Piggybac-omp25-GFP
Purpose: Expression of OMP25-GFP
Depositing lab: Hengbin Wang. Depositing organization: Virginia Commonwealth University.
Backbone
  Vector backbone: Piggybac
  Vector type: Mammalian Expression
Growth in bacteria
  Bacterial resistance: Ampicillin, 100 μg/mL
  Growth temperature: 37°C
  Growth strain: DH5alpha
  Copy number: Unknown
Gene/Insert
  Gene/Insert name: OMP25-GFP
  Species: H. sapiens (human)
  Entrez Gene: SYNJ2BP (a.k.a. ARIP2, OMP25)
  Tag / fusion protein: GFP (C terminal on insert)
  Cloning method: Restriction Enzyme; 5′ cloning site Unspecified (unknown if destroyed)
Terms and licenses: Academic/Nonprofit Terms; Industry Terms: Not Available to Industry
How to cite: Piggybac-omp25-GFP was a gift from Hengbin Wang (Addgene plasmid # 246221 ; http://n2t.net/addgene:246221 ; RRID:Addgene_246221)
